Addgene plasmid #203945: pC0.426
Purpose: Down Flank. Down flanking region of RSF1010-Cas12a vector for introducing gRNA expression cassette and swapping out the AbR.
Depositing lab: Alistair McCormick. Depositing organization: University of Edinburgh. Publication: A toolbox to engineer the highly productive cyanobacterium Synechococcus sp. PCC 11901. Victoria AJ, Selao TT, Moreno-Cabezuelo JA, Mills LA, Gale GAR, Lea-Smith DJ, McCormick AJ. Plant Physiol. 2024 May 7:kiae261. doi: 10.1093/plphys/kiae261. PubMed 38713768.
Backbone
  Vector backbone: n/a
  Vector type: Synthetic Biology
Growth in bacteria
  Bacterial resistance: Spectinomycin, 50 μg/mL
  Growth temperature: 37°C
  Growth strain: DH5alpha
  Copy number: High Copy
Gene/Insert
  Gene/Insert name: Cas12a DOWN
  Species: Synthetic
  Cloning method: Restriction Enzyme; 5′ cloning site unknown (unknown if destroyed)
Terms and licenses: Academic/Nonprofit Terms; Industry Terms: Not Available to Industry
Depositor comments: 11901 toolkit compatible with CyanoGate Kit
How to cite: pC0.426 was a gift from Alistair McCormick (Addgene plasmid # 203945 ; http://n2t.net/addgene:203945 ; RRID:Addgene_203945)
