[The description below was written by a language model from this plasmid's Addgene catalogue record and pLannotate feature annotations shown in this document.]
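Description:
pC0.426 is a small (about 2.75 kb) synthetic-biology part plasmid from a toolkit built for engineering the fast-growing cyanobacterium Synechococcus sp. PCC 11901 and described as compatible with the CyanoGate modular cloning kit. It is a storage and donor vector maintained in E. coli rather than an expression construct. Propagation relies on a high-copy ColE1/pUC-type origin. Selection is by spectinomycin, conferred by the aadA aminoglycoside adenylyltransferase gene, which also gives streptomycin resistance. The annotation places an AmpR (bla) promoter upstream of aadA. Between them lie short fragments matching an integron integrase and the gentamicin acetyltransferase gene. These are most likely remnants of the integron-derived resistance cassette from which aadA was taken, not functional genes. The record lists no named backbone.

The payload is the synthetic insert "Cas12a DOWN", the downstream flanking region of an RSF1010-based Cas12a vector. According to the deposit, this flank is used when assembling derivatives of that broad-host-range Cas12a plasmid, both to introduce a guide RNA expression cassette and to swap its antibiotic resistance marker. Its name suggests it is paired with a matching upstream flank, though the record does not describe one. The automated annotation does not label the insert. The only feature detected outside the marker and origin is a roughly 50 nt lacI fragment, which may belong to the flank sequence, but the record does not confirm this. The cloning sites are not stated either, beyond a note that restriction-enzyme cloning was used. No Cas12a coding sequence, guide RNA scaffold or RSF1010 replication functions are annotated on this plasmid.
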