Features (pLannotate 1.2.2; 6 found; start..end, strand, type, name):
    110..214     +  promoter       AmpR promoter: bla
    205..285     -  CDS            int (fragment): INT2_ECOLX - Protein inferred from homology: Swiss-Prot protein existence level 3. Putative integrase believed to be involved in the insertion of antibiotic resistance genes into plasmids and transposons. From Escherichia coli.
    373..429     +  CDS            GmR (fragment): gentamycin acetyltransferase; aacC1; confers resistance to gentamycin
    436..1224    +  CDS            aadA: S3AD_ECOLX - Experimental evidence at protein level: Swiss-Prot protein existence level 1. Mediates bacterial resistance to the antibiotics streptomycin and spectinomycin. From Escherichia coli.
   1398..1986    +  rep_origin     ori: high-copy-number ColE1/pMB1/pBR322/pUC origin of replication
   2169..2218    +  CDS            lacI (fragment): lac repressor; lacI; The lac repressor binds to the lac operator to inhibit transcription in E. coli. This inhibition can be relieved by adding lactose or isopropyl-β-D-thiogalactopyranoside (IPTG).
>Addgene plasmid #203945 | pC0.426 | addgene full sequence | sequence record 406813 | Addgene NGS Result
GTGGCTCTTCAGTGGACGAAAGGGCCTCGTGATACGCCTATTTTTATAGGTTAATGTCATGATAATAATG
GTTTCTTAGACGTCAGGTGGCACTTTTCGGGGAAATGTGCGCGGAACCCCTATTTGTTTATTTTTCTAAA
TACATTCAAATATGTATCCGCTCATGAGACAATAACCCTGATAAATGCTTCAATAATATTGAAAAAGGAA
GAGTATGCGCTCACGCAACTGGTCCAGAACCTTGACCGAACGCAGCGGTGGTAACGGCGCAGTGGCGGTT
TTCATGGCTTGTTATGACTGTTTTTTTTTGGGGTACAGTCTATGCCTCGGGCATCCAAGCAGCAAGCGCG
TTACGCCGTGGGTCGATGTTTGATGTTATGGAGCAGCAACGATGTTACGCAGCAGGGCAGTCGCCCTAAA
ACAAAGTTAAACATCATGAGGGAAGCGGTGATCGCCGAAGTATCGACTCAACTATCAGAGGTAGTTGGCG
TCATCGAGCGCCATCTCGAACCGACGTTGCTGGCCGTACATTTGTACGGCTCCGCAGTGGATGGCGGCCT
GAAGCCACACAGCGATATTGATTTGCTGGTTACGGTGACCGTAAGGCTTGATGAAACAACGCGGCGAGCT
TTGATCAACGACCTTTTGGAAACTTCGGCTTCCCCTGGAGAGAGCGAGATTCTCCGCGCTGTAGAAGTCA
CCATTGTTGTGCACGACGACATCATTCCGTGGCGTTATCCAGCTAAGCGCGAACTGCAATTTGGAGAATG
GCAGCGCAATGACATTCTTGCAGGTATCTTCGAGCCAGCCACGATCGACATTGATCTGGCTATCTTGCTG
ACAAAAGCAAGAGAACATAGCGTTGCCTTGGTAGGTCCAGCGGCGGAGGAACTCTTTGATCCGGTTCCTG
AACAGGATCTATTTGAGGCGCTAAATGAAACCTTAACGCTATGGAACTCGCCGCCCGACTGGGCTGGCGA
TGAGCGAAATGTAGTGCTTACGTTGTCCCGCATTTGGTACAGCGCAGTAACCGGCAAAATCGCGCCGAAG
GATGTCGCTGCCGACTGGGCAATGGAGCGCCTGCCGGCCCAGTATCAGCCCGTCATACTTGAAGCTAGAC
AGGCTTATCTTGGACAAGAAGAAGATCGCTTGGCCTCGCGCGCAGATCAGTTGGAAGAATTTGTCCATTA
CGTAAAAGGCGAGATCACCAAGGTAGTCGGCAAATAACTGTCAGACCAAGTTTACTCATATATACTTTAG
ATTGATTTAAAACTTCATTTTTAATTTAAAAGGATCTAGGTGAAGATCCTTTTTGATAATCTCATGACCA
AAATCCCTTAACGTGAGTTTTCGTTCCACTGAGCGTCAGACCCCGTAGAAAAGATCAAAGGATCTTCTTG
AGATCCTTTTTTTCTGCGCGTAATCTGCTGCTTGCAAACAAAAAAACCACCGCTACCAGCGGTGGTTTGT
TTGCCGGATCAAGAGCTACCAACTCTTTTTCCGAAGGTAACTGGCTTCAGCAGAGCGCAGATACCAAATA
CTGTTCTTCTAGTGTAGCCGTAGTTAGGCCACCACTTCAAGAACTCTGTAGCACCGCCTACATACCTCGC
TCTGCTAATCCTGTTACCAGTGGCTGCTGCCAGTGGCGATAAGTCGTGTCTTACCGGGTTGGACTCAAGA
CGATAGTTACCGGATAAGGCGCAGCGGTCGGGCTGAACGGGGGGTTCGTGCACACAGCCCAGCTTGGAGC
GAACGACCTACACCGAACTGAGATACCTACAGCGTGAGCTATGAGAAAGCGCCACGCTTCCCGAAGGGAG
AAAGGCGGACAGGTATCCGGTAAGCGGCAGGGTCGGAACAGGAGAGCGCACGAGGGAGCTTCCAGGGGGA
AACGCCTGGTATCTTTATAGTCCTGTCGGGTTTCGCCACCTCTGACTTGAGCGTCGATTTTTGTGATGCT
CGTCAGGGGGGCGGAGCCTATGGAAAAACGCCAGCAACGCGGCCTTTTTACGGTTCCTGGCCTTTTGCTG
GCCTTTTGCTCACATGTTCTTTCCTGCGTTATCCCCTGATTCTGTGGATAACCGTATTACCGCCTTTGAG
TGAGCTGATACCGCTCGCCGCAGCCGAACGACCGAGCGCAGCGAGTCAGTGAGCGAGGAAGCGGAAGAGC
GCCCAATACGCAAACCGCCTCTCCCCGCGCGTTGGCCGATTCATTAATCACTCTGTGGTCTCAGCTTTAC
TGGAGTTATTAACACTGTGTACCCGGACAAACACCATTAATCAGCAGGAAGGTAAATTCTTCAATATCCT
GTTCAACGGTCAACTGTTCGGTCAGCAGGCGATACCAACAAAAACCAAAAATCATATCCAGCAGCAGTTC
ACGATTGATATCTTTCGGCAGTTCACCATTGCTAATGGCATCTTCAACCAGTTTTTTCGGTATCTCACGA
CGACGTTCCATAAACTGATCTTTCAGTTGGGTCAGGGTTACAGGGTCCAACTGTGCTTCTGCAATAACAC
AACGAAATGCTTCACCACAAATGGTTTCACGCCAAACTTTCCACAGATTATGCAGCAGAAAATCCAGATC
GGCTTTAAAGCTACCCAAATCCGGAAATTTACGTACCTGTTCGATTTCATTTTCATACACTTCGGCAATC
AGTGCTGCTTTGTTGGTCCACCAACGATAAATGGTCGGTTTGCCTGCACCGGCGCGACGTGCCACGCTTT
CAATGCTCGCTTGAGACCACGAA
